Addgene plasmid #162150: pBEL2065
Purpose: Expression plasmid for MlaE Trp149Bpa mutant for in vivo crosslinking
Depositing lab: Gira Bhabha & Damian Ekiert. Depositing organization: NYU Grossman School of Medicine. Publication: Structure of bacterial phospholipid transporter MlaFEDB with substrate bound. Coudray N, Isom GL, MacRae MR, Saiduddin MN, Bhabha G, Ekiert DC. Elife. 2020 Nov 25;9. pii: 62518. doi: 10.7554/eLife.62518. PubMed 33236984.
Backbone
  Vector backbone: pBAD-His
  Vector type: Bacterial Expression
Growth in bacteria
  Bacterial resistance: Ampicillin, 100 μg/mL
  Growth temperature: 37°C
  Growth strain: DH5alpha
  Copy number: High Copy
Gene/Insert
  Gene/Insert name: MlaFEDCB
  Species: E. coli
  Mutation: MlaF-(6xHis-MlaE, Trp149Bpa)-MlaD-MlaC-MlaB
  Cloning method: Gibson Cloning
Terms and licenses: Academic/Nonprofit Terms; Industry Terms: Not Available to Industry
Depositor comments: Please visit https://www.biorxiv.org/content/10.1101/2020.06.02.129247v2 for bioRxiv preprint.
How to cite: pBEL2065 was a gift from Gira Bhabha & Damian Ekiert (Addgene plasmid # 162150 ; http://n2t.net/addgene:162150 ; RRID:Addgene_162150)
