[The description below was written by a language model from this plasmid's Addgene catalogue record and pLannotate feature annotations shown in this document.]
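Description:
pBEL2065 is a bacterial expression plasmid built on the pBAD-His backbone that carries the complete E. coli mlaFEDCB operon, modified for in vivo photocrosslinking studies of the Mla phospholipid transport system. It replicates from a high-copy ColE1/pMB1-type origin and is selected with ampicillin through the bla (AmpR) gene. An M13 phage origin is also present, along with nonfunctional fragments of bom, rop and the tetracycline resistance gene left over from the pBR322-derived backbone.

Expression is driven by the araBAD promoter, with the divergently transcribed araC regulator on the same plasmid, so transcription is induced by L-arabinose. Downstream, mlaF, mlaE, mlaD, mlaC and mlaB are arranged in their operon order as a single polycistronic unit, terminated by the rrnB T1 and T2 terminators (with the adjacent 5S rRNA segment typical of this terminator region). MlaF, MlaE, MlaD and MlaB form the inner-membrane ABC transporter complex MlaFEDB, which maintains outer-membrane lipid asymmetry by retrograde phospholipid trafficking, while MlaC is the periplasmic component thought to shuttle lipid to it. According to the record, MlaE carries an N-terminal 6xHis tag for purification and has Trp149 replaced by the photoactivatable unnatural amino acid p-benzoyl-phenylalanine (Bpa). Such substitutions are normally encoded by a stop codon read through by a suppressor tRNA/synthetase pair, which is not annotated on this plasmid and would presumably have to be supplied separately. The construct is intended to place a UV-activatable crosslinker at this position in MlaE, allowing nearby bound molecules to be captured in living cells.
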