Features (pLannotate 1.2.2; 18 found; start..end, strand, type, name):
     10..294     +  promoter       araBAD promoter: araBAD; promoter of the L-arabinose operon of E. coli; the araC regulatory gene is transcribed in the opposite direction (Guzman et al., 1995)
    328..1134    +  CDS            mlaF: MLAF_ECOLI - Also known as yrbF. Experimental evidence at protein level: Swiss-Prot protein existence level 1. Part of the ABC transporter complex MlaFEDB, which is involved in a phospholipid transport pathway that maintains lipid asymmetry in the outer membrane by retrograde trafficking of phospholipids from the outer membrane to the inner membrane. Responsible for energy coupling to the transport system. From Escherichia coli (strain K12).
   1199..1978    +  CDS            mlaE: MLAE_ECOLI - Also known as yrbE. Experimental evidence at protein level: Swiss-Prot protein existence level 1. Part of the ABC transporter complex MlaFEDB, which is involved in a phospholipid transport pathway that maintains lipid asymmetry in the outer membrane by retrograde trafficking of phospholipids from the outer membrane to the inner membrane. Probably responsible for the translocation of the substrate across the membrane. From Escherichia coli (strain K12).
   1986..2534    +  CDS            mlaD: MLAD_ECOLI - Also known as yrbD. Experimental evidence at protein level: Swiss-Prot protein existence level 1. Part of the ABC transporter complex MlaFEDB, which is involved in a phospholipid transport pathway that maintains lipid asymmetry in the outer membrane by retrograde trafficking of phospholipids from the outer membrane to the inner membrane (PubMed:19383799, PubMed:27529189). MlaD functions in substrate binding with strong affinity for phospholipids and modulates ATP hydrolytic activity of the complex (PubMed:27529189). From Escherichia coli (strain K12).
   2556..3188    +  CDS            mlaC (sequence withheld): MLAC_ECOLI - Also known as yrbC. Experimental evidence at protein level: Swiss-Prot protein existence level 1. Involved in a phospholipid transport pathway that maintains lipid asymmetry in the outer membrane by retrograde trafficking of phospholipids from the outer membrane to the inner membrane. May transfer phospholipid across the periplasmic space and deliver it to the MlaFEDB complex at the inner membrane. From Escherichia coli (strain K12).
   3191..3481    +  CDS            mlaB: MLAB_ECOLI - Also known as yrbB. Experimental evidence at protein level: Swiss-Prot protein existence level 1. Part of the ABC transporter complex MlaFEDB, which is involved in a phospholipid transport pathway that maintains lipid asymmetry in the outer membrane by retrograde trafficking of phospholipids from the outer membrane to the inner membrane (PubMed:19383799, PubMed:27529189). MlaB plays critical roles in both the assembly and activity of the complex. May act by modulating MlaF structure and stability (PubMed:27529189). From Escherichia coli (strain K12).
   3647..3762    +  ncRNA          5S rRNA: Accession: RF00001 - 5S ribosomal RNA
   3766..3852    +  terminator     rrnB T1 terminator: Escherichia coli rrnB; transcription terminator T1 from the E. coli rrnB gene
   3944..3971    +  terminator     rrnB T2 terminator: transcription terminator T2 from the E. coli rrnB gene
   3990..4081    +  promoter       AmpR promoter: bla
   4082..4942    +  CDS            AmpR: β-lactamase; bla; confers resistance to ampicillin, carbenicillin, and related antibiotics
   4984..5364    +  rep_origin     M13 ori (sequence partly withheld): M13 bacteriophage origin of replication; arrow indicates direction of (+) strand synthesis
   5550..6137    +  rep_origin     ori: high-copy-number ColE1/pMB1/pBR322/pUC origin of replication
   6323..6374    -  misc_feature   bom (fragment): basis of mobility region from pBR322
   6490..6529    -  CDS            rop (fragment): Rop protein, which maintains plasmids at low copy number; rop
   6530..6715    -  CDS            TcR (fragment): tetracycline efflux protein; tet; confers resistance to tetracycline
   6725..6743    +  promoter       tet promoter (fragment): E. coli promoter for tetracycline efflux protein gene
   6833..7711    -  CDS            araC: L-arabinose regulatory protein; araC
>Addgene plasmid #162150 | pBEL2065 | addgene full sequence | sequence record 320091 | Addgene NGS Result
CATTCAGAGAAGAAACCAATTGTCCATATTGCATCAGACATTGCCGTCACTGCGTCTTTTACTGGCTCTT
CTCGCTAACCAAACCGGTAACCCCGCTTATTAAAAGCATTCTGTAACAAAGCGGGACCAAAGCCATGACA
AAAACGCGTAACAAAAGTGTCTATAATCACGGCAGAAAAGTCCACATTGATTATTTGCACGGCGTCACAC
TTTGCTATGCCATAGCATTTTTATCCATAAGATTAGCGGATCCTACCTGACGCTTTTTATCGCAACTCTC
TACTGTTTCTCCATACCCGTTTTTTTGGGCTAGCCGAAGGGTGAATTATGGAGCAGTCTGTGGCGAATTT
AGTCGATATGCGCGATGTCAGTTTTACGCGTGGCAATCGCTGCATCTTCGATAATATTTCCCTGACCGTG
CCGCGAGGGAAGATCACGGCGATCATGGGGCCATCGGGCATCGGTAAAACGACGCTACTCCGTCTGATTG
GCGGGCAAATCGCACCAGATCATGGTGAGATCCTTTTCGATGGTGAGAATATTCCGGCGATGTCTCGTTC
GCGCCTGTATACAGTGCGCAAACGGATGAGCATGTTATTTCAGTCCGGGGCGTTGTTCACTGATATGAAC
GTATTTGACAACGTCGCCTATCCACTGCGCGAACATACCCAACTTCCCGCGCCATTGTTGCATAGTACGG
TGATGATGAAGCTGGAGGCCGTGGGGCTGCGTGGAGCGGCTAAACTAATGCCTTCTGAACTTTCCGGTGG
GATGGCGCGGCGTGCAGCGCTGGCGCGTGCGATTGCGCTGGAGCCGGATCTCATCATGTTTGATGAACCT
TTTGTTGGGCAAGATCCCATCACCATGGGCGTACTGGTGAAGCTGATTTCTGAGCTGAACAGCGCGCTGG
GCGTGACTTGTGTGGTGGTTTCTCACGATGTGCCGGAAGTGTTAAGTATTGCGGATCACGCCTGGATCCT
GGCGGACAAAAAAATTGTCGCTCATGGCAGTGCCCAGGCGTTGCAGGCGAATCCTGATCCGCGCGTACGT
CAGTTTCTGGACGGGATAGCTGACGGGCCTGTTCCGTTCCGCTATCCTGCCGGCGATTATCACGCTGATC
TTTTACCAGGGAGTTAAGCCACTCATGCATCACCACCATCACCATCAGCATCAACACGAAAATCTGTATT
TTCAGGGGATGCTGTTAAATGCGCTGGCGTCGCTCGGACATAAAGGGATTAAAACCCTGAGAACGTTCGG
GCGGGCCGGGTTAATGTTATTCAATGCGCTGGTCGGCAAACCGGAATTTCGCAAACATGCGCCGCTGCTG
GTGCGCCAGCTCTATAATGTCGGCGTCCTGTCGATGCTGATTATTGTGGTTTCTGGCGTGTTCATCGGAA
TGGTGTTGGGGCTGCAAGGTTATCTGGTTCTGACCACTTATAGTGCGGAAACCAGTCTGGGTATGCTGGT
GGCGTTATCGCTACTGCGTGAACTGGGGCCGGTGGTTGCCGCGTTGTTGTTTGCCGGGCGTGCTGGTTCG
GCGCTAACCGCAGAAATCGGCCTGATGCGCGCTACAGAGCAACTCTCCAGTATGGAGATGATGGCGGTGG
ATCCGCTGCGTCGGGTTATTTCTCCCCGTTTCTAGGCTGGGGTTATTTCATTACCACTGTTGACGGTTAT
TTTCGTCGCCGTGGGGATCTGGGGCGGATCTCTGGTCGGCGTCAGTTGGAAAGGCATTGATAGCGGGTTC
TTCTGGTCGGCAATGCAAAATGCCGTCGACTGGCGTATGGATCTGGTCAACTGTCTGATTAAGAGCGTGG
TGTTCGCCATCACGGTGACGTGGATTTCGTTGTTTAACGGCTACGACGCCATCCCGACGTCTGCCGGGAT
TAGCCGGGCAACCACTCGCACCGTTGTCCACTCGTCTCTGGCTGTTCTGGGGCTGGATTTTGTGCTGACC
GCATTGATGTTTGGGAATTGAGTTCATGCAAACGAAAAAAAATGAAATTTGGGTGGGTATCTTTTTATTA
GCAGCACTGCTGGCGGCGCTGTTTGTTTGCCTGAAGGCGGCGAACGTGACGTCCATACGTACTGAACCGA
CCTACACGCTTTATGCGACGTTCGATAACATTGGCGGCCTGAAAGCGCGCTCTCCGGTCAGTATTGGTGG
CGTTGTTGTGGGTCGGGTGGCGGATATTACGCTGGACCCGAAAACCTATCTGCCGCGCGTAACGCTGGAA
ATTGAACAACGTTATAACCACATTCCAGATACCAGTTCGCTGAGCATTCGTACTTCCGGCCTGCTGGGGG
AACAATATCTGGCATTAAACGTCGGTTTTGAAGACCCGGAACTGGGGACTGCTATCCTGAAGGATGGCGA
TACAATTCAGGACACTAAGTCTGCGATGGTGCTGGAAGATCTCATTGGTCAGTTCCTTTACGGTAGTAAA
GGCGATGACAATAAGAATAGTGGCGATGCGCCAGCTGCTGCGCCAGGTAATAATGAAACCACTGAACCTG
TGGGTACAACGAAATAATTTCAGGAGAACCGACGC
[633 nt withheld, positions 2556-3188]
TAATGAGCGAGTCACTGAGCTGGATGCAGACGGGTGACACGCTGGCGTTATCCGGAGAGCTGGATCAGGA
CGTTTTGCTACCGCTTTGGGAAATGCGTGAGGAAGCGGTGAAGGGGATTACCTGCATCGATCTTAGCCGT
GTCTCCCGCGTGGATACGGGGGGACTGGCACTGCTGCTCCATCTTATCGATCTGGCGAAAAAGCAGGGCA
ACAATGTGACGCTTCAGGGGGTAAACGACAAAGTGTATACCCTGGCGAAATTGTATAATTTGCCTGCTGA
TGTTCTGCCTCGTTAAGGTACCAAATTCCAGAAAAGAGACGCTGAAAAGCGTCTTTTTTCGTTTTGGTCC
TGGTCTGAGGAATGGTTGTAAGCTTGGCTGTTTTGGCGGATGAGAGAAGATTTTCAGCCTGATACAGATT
AAATCAGAACGCAGAAGCGGTCTGATAAAACAGAATTTGCCTGGCGGCAGTAGCGCGGTGGTCCCACCTG
ACCCCATGCCGAACTCAGAAGTGAAACGCCGTAGCGCCGATGGTAGTGTGGGGTCTCCCCATGCGAGAGT
AGGGAACTGCCAGGCATCAAATAAAACGAAAGGCTCAGTCGAAAGACTGGGCCTTTCGTTTTATCTGTTG
TTTGTCGGTGAACGCTCTCCTGAGTAGGACAAATCCGCCGGGAGCGGATTTGAACGTTGCGAAGCAACGG
CCCGGAGGGTGGCGGGCAGGACGCCCGCCATAAACTGCCAGGCATCAAATTAAGCAGAAGGCCATCCTGA
CGGATGGCCTTTTTGCGTTTCTACAAACTCTTTTGTTTATTTTTCTAAATACATTCAAATATGTATCCGC
TCATGAGACAATAACCCTGATAAATGCTTCAATAATATTGAAAAAGGAAGAGTATGAGTATTCAACATTT
CCGTGTCGCCCTTATTCCCTTTTTTGCGGCATTTTGCCTTCCTGTTTTTGCTCACCCAGAAACGCTGGTG
AAAGTAAAAGATGCTGAAGATCAGTTGGGTGCACGAGTGGGTTACATCGAACTGGATCTCAACAGCGGTA
AGATCCTTGAGAGTTTTCGCCCCGAAGAACGTTTTCCAATGATGAGCACTTTTAAAGTTCTGCTATGTGG
CGCGGTATTATCCCGTGTTGACGCCGGGCAAGAGCAACTCGGTCGCCGCATACACTATTCTCAGAATGAC
TTGGTTGAGTACTCACCAGTCACAGAAAAGCATCTTACGGATGGCATGACAGTAAGAGAATTATGCAGTG
CTGCCATAACCATGAGTGATAACACTGCGGCCAACTTACTTCTGACAACGATCGGAGGACCGAAGGAGCT
AACCGCTTTTTTGCACAACATGGGGGATCATGTAACTCGCCTTGATCGTTGGGAACCGGAGCTGAATGAA
GCCATACCAAACGACGAGCGTGACACCACGATGCCTGCAGCAATGGCAACAACGTTGCGCAAACTATTAA
CTGGCGAACTACTTACTCTAGCTTCCCGGCAACAATTAATAGACTGGATGGAGGCGGATAAAGTTGCAGG
ACCACTTCTGCGCTCGGCCCTTCCGGCTGGCTGGTTTATTGCTGATAAATCTGGAGCCGGTGAGCGTGGG
TCTCGCGGTATCATTGCAGCACTGGGGCCAGATGGTAAGCCCTCCCGTATCGTAGTTATCTACACGACGG
GGAGTCAGGCAACTATGGATGAACGAAATAGACAGATCGCTGAGATAGGTGCCTCACTGATTAAGCATTG
GTAACTGTCAGACCAAGTTTACTCATATATACTTTAGATTGATT
[125 nt withheld, positions 4983-5107]
C
[141 nt withheld, positions 5109-5249]
CCTTTGACGTTGGAGTCCACGTTCTTT
[37 nt withheld, positions 5277-5313]
ACCCTATCTCGGGCTATTCTTTTGATTTATAAGGGATTTTGCCGATTTCGGCCTATTGGTTAAAAAATGA
GCTGATTTAACAAAAATTTAACGCGAATTTTAACAAAATATTAACGTTTACAATTTAAAAGGATCTAGGT
GAAGATCCTTTTTGATAATCTCATGACCAAAATCCCTTAACGTGAGTTTTCGTTCCACTGAGCGTCAGAC
CCCGTAGAAAAGATCAAAGGATCTTCTTGAGATCCTTTTTTTCTGCGCGTAATCTGCTGCTTGCAAACAA
AAAAACCACCGCTACCAGCGGTGGTTTGTTTGCCGGATCAAGAGCTACCAACTCTTTTTCCGAAGGTAAC
TGGCTCAGCAGAGCGCAGATACCAAATACTGTCCTTCTAGTGTAGCCGTAGTTAGGCCACCACTTCAAGA
ACTCTGTAGCACCGCCTACATACCTCGCTCTGCTAATCCTGTTACCAGTGGCTGCTGCCAGTGGCGATAA
GTCGTGTCTTACCGGGTTGGACTCAAGACGATAGTTACCGGATAAGGCGCAGCGGTCGGGCTGAACGGGG
GGTTCGTGCACACAGCCCAGCTTGGAGCGAACGACCTACACCGAACTGAGATACCTACAGCGTGAGCTAT
GAGAAAGCGCCACGCTTCCCGAAGGGAGAAAGGCGGACAGGTATCCGGTAAGCGGCAGGGTCGGAACAGG
AGAGCGCACGAGGGAGCTTCCAGGGGGAAACGCCTGGTATCTTTATAGTCCTGTCGGGTTTCGCCACCTC
TGACTTGAGCGTCGATTTTTGTGATGCTCGTCAGGGGGGCGGAGCCTATGGAAAAACGCCAGCAACGCGG
CCTTTTTACGGTTCCTGGCCTTTTGCTGGCCTTTTGCTCACATGTTCTTTCCTGCGTTATCCCCTGATTC
TGTGGATAACCGTATTACCGCCTTTGAGTGAGCTGATACCGCTCGCCGCAGCCGAACGACCGAGCGCAGC
GAGTCAGTGAGCGAGGAAGCGGAAGAGCGCCTGATGCGGTATTTTCTCCTTACGCATCTGTGCGGTATTT
CACACCGCATAGGGTCATGGCTGCGCCCCGACACCCGCCAACACCCGCTGACGCGCCCTGACGGGCTTGT
CTGCTCCCGGCATCCGCTTACAGACAAGCTGTGACCGTCTCCGGGAGCTGCATGTGTCAGAGGTTTTCAC
CGTCATCACCGAAACGCGCGAGGCAGAAGGAGATGGCGCCCAACAGTCCCCCGGCCACGGGGCCTGCCAC
CATACCCACGCCGAAACAAGCGCTCATGAGCCCGAAGTGGCGAGCCCGATCTTCCCCATCGGTGATGTCG
GCGATATAGGCGCCAGCAACCGCACCTGTGGCGCCGGTGATGCCGGCCACGATGCGTCCGGCGTAGAGGA
TCTGCTCATGTTTGACAGCTTATCATCGATGCATAATGTGCCTGTCAAATGGACGAAGCAGGGATTCTGC
AAACCCTATGCTACTCCGTCAAGCCGTCAATTGTCTGATTCGTTACCAATTATGACAACTTGACGGCTAC
ATCATTCACTTTTTCTTCACAACCGGCACGGAACTCGCTCGGGCTGGCCCCGGTGCATTTTTTAAATACC
CGCGAGAAATAGAGTTGATCGTCAAAACCAACATTGCGACCGACGGTGGCGATAGGCATCCGGGTGGTGC
TCAAAAGCAGCTTCGCCTGGCTGATACGTTGGTCCTCGCGCCAGCTTAAGACGCTAATCCCTAACTGCTG
GCGGAAAAGATGTGACAGACGCGACGGCGACAAGCAAACATGCTGTGCGACGCTGGCGATATCAAAATTG
CTGTCTGCCAGGTGATCGCTGATGTACTGACAAGCCTCGCGTACCCGATTATCCATCGGTGGATGGAGCG
ACTCGTTAATCGCTTCCATGCGCCGCAGTAACAATTGCTCAAGCAGATTTATCGCCAGCAGCTCCGAATA
GCGCCCTTCCCCTTGCCCGGCGTTAATGATTTGCCCAAACAGGTCGCTGAAATGCGGCTGGTGCGCTTCA
TCCGGGCGAAAGAACCCCGTATTGGCAAATATTGACGGCCAGTTAAGCCATTCATGCCAGTAGGCGCGCG
GACGAAAGTAAACCCACTGGTGATACCATTCGCGAGCCTCCGGATGACGACCGTAGTGATGAATCTCTCC
TGGCGGGAACAGCAAAATATCACCCGGTCGGCAAACAAATTCTCGTCCCTGATTTTTCACCACCCCCTGA
CCGCGAATGGTGAGATTGAGAATATAACCTTTCATTCCCAGCGGTCGGTCGATAAAAAAATCGAGATAAC
CGTTGGCCTCAATCGGCGTTAAACCCGCCACCAGATGGGCATTAAACGAGTATCCCGGCAGCAGGGGATC
ATTTTGCGCTTCAGCCATACTTTTCATACTCCCGC
